Addgene plasmid #212627: CROPseq-Puro-2xMS2
Purpose: MS2 hairpin-containing expression vector and sgRNA entry plasmid for the directed export of barcode transcripts in Gag-MCP virus-like particles
Depositing lab: Paul Blainey. Depositing organization: Broad Institute. Publication: Live-cell transcriptomics with engineered virus-like particles. Najia MA, Le A, Borrajo J, Pruett L, Tsai F, Ogi R, Huang JY, Griffith LG, Daley GQ, Blainey PC. Cell. 2026 Sep 1:S0092-8674(26)00932-3. doi: 10.1016/j.cell.2026.08.005. PubMed 42679822.
Backbone
  Vector backbone: CROPseq-Guide-Puro (Addgene #86708)
  Backbone manufacturer: Christoph Bock Lab
  Total vector size (bp): 10770
  Modifications to backbone: MS2 hairpins were introduced into the 3' UTR of the puromycin mRNA transcript, and the sgRNA scaffold sequence was derived from Dang, et al. (2015). Genome Biology (PMID: 26671237)
  Vector type: Mammalian Expression, Lentiviral, CRISPR
  Selectable markers: Puromycin
Growth in bacteria
  Bacterial resistance: Ampicillin, 100 μg/mL
  Growth temperature: 30°C
  Growth strain: NEB Stable
  Copy number: High Copy
Gene/Insert
  Gene/Insert name: EF1a-PuroR-2xMS2-WPRE-hU6-sgRNA
  gRNA/shRNA sequence: replace stuffer sequence with custom sgRNA spacer sequence via BsmBI Golden Gate cloning
  Species: Synthetic
  Promoter: EF1a
  Cloning method: Gibson Cloning
  Sequencing primers: 5′ TTGGGCACTGACAATTCCGT
Terms and licenses: Academic/Nonprofit Terms; Industry Terms: Not Available to Industry
Depositor comments: Please visit https://doi.org/10.1101/2024.10.01.616098 for bioRxiv preprint.
How to cite: CROPseq-Puro-2xMS2 was a gift from Paul Blainey (Addgene plasmid # 212627 ; http://n2t.net/addgene:212627 ; RRID:Addgene_212627)
