[The description below was written by a language model from this plasmid's Addgene catalogue record and pLannotate feature annotations shown in this document.]
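Description:
CROPseq-Puro-2xMS2 is a third-generation-style lentiviral CRISPR guide vector derived from CROPseq-Guide-Puro, built for mammalian expression and propagated in E. coli through a high-copy ColE1/pUC-type origin with ampicillin resistance; an f1 ori and SV40 ori are also present in the backbone. The viral portion is driven by an RSV promoter fused to a truncated HIV-1 5' LTR, followed by the Ψ packaging signal, RRE and cPPT/CTS, and ends in a second truncated LTR and an SV40 polyadenylation signal. The catalogue lists a total size of 10,770 bp, whereas the annotated sequence record is 10,371 nt; the record does not explain the difference.

The payload is an EF-1α promoter (core plus intron A) driving puromycin N-acetyltransferase for selection of transduced cells, with two MS2 stem loops placed in the 3' UTR ahead of the WPRE. Downstream, a human U6 promoter, a stuffer region (part of which the annotation software matches to a bacterial deoC1 gene) and an S. pyogenes-type sgRNA scaffold, described as an optimised published variant, sit next to the 3' LTR. The stuffer is replaced by a custom spacer using BsmBI Golden Gate cloning. As in the CROP-seq design generally, this placement means the guide cassette is also carried within the polyadenylated EF-1α-driven puromycin transcript, so that the mRNA acts as a barcode identifying the sgRNA. Here the MS2 hairpins let that transcript be bound by MS2 coat protein fused to Gag, directing export of barcode transcripts in Gag-MCP virus-like particles, in support of live-cell transcriptomic readouts of perturbed cells.
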