Features (pLannotate 1.2.2; 32 found; start..end, strand, type, name):
      2..94      +  CDS            lacI (fragment): lac repressor; lacI; The lac repressor binds to the lac operator to inhibit transcription in E. coli. This inhibition can be relieved by adding lactose or isopropyl-β-D-thiogalactopyranoside (IPTG).
    107..128     +  protein_bind   CAP binding site: CAP binding activates transcription in the presence of cAMP. E. coli catabolite activator protein
    143..173     +  promoter       lac promoter: promoter for the E. coli lac operon
    181..197     +  protein_bind   lac operator: The lac repressor binds to the lac operator to inhibit transcription in E. coli. This inhibition can be relieved by adding lactose or isopropyl-β-D-thiogalactopyranoside (IPTG). lac repressor encoded by lacI
    242..260     +  promoter       T3 promoter: promoter for bacteriophage T3 RNA polymerase
    288..514     +  promoter       RSV promoter: Rous sarcoma virus enhancer/promoter
    515..695     +  LTR            5' LTR (truncated): truncated 5' long terminal repeat (LTR) from HIV-1
    742..867     +  misc_feature   HIV-1 Ψ: packaging signal of human immunodeficiency virus type 1
    851..1214    +  CDS            HIV-1 gag (fragment): gag protein from human immunodeficiency virus 1; gag
   1360..1593    +  misc_feature   RRE: The Rev response element (RRE) of HIV-1 allows for Rev-dependent mRNA export from the nucleus to the cytoplasm.
   2003..2120    +  misc_feature   cPPT/CTS: central polypurine tract and central termination sequence of HIV-1
   2186..2252    +  CDS            small t antigen (fragment): SV40 (simian virus 40) small t antigen
   2278..2489    +  promoter       EF-1α core promoter: core promoter for human elongation factor EF-1α
   2490..3428    +  intron         EF-1α intron A: intron upstream of the start codon of human EF-1α
   3450..4049    +  CDS            PuroR (fragment): puromycin N-acetyltransferase; pac from Streptomyces; confers resistance to puromycin
   4106..4124    +  misc_RNA       MS2 stem loop: stem loop that binds the bacteriophage MS2 coat protein
   4145..4163    +  misc_RNA       MS2 stem loop: stem loop that binds the bacteriophage MS2 coat protein
   4212..4800    +  misc_feature   WPRE: woodchuck hepatitis virus posttranscriptional regulatory element
   4796..4906    +  CDS            nef (fragment): NEF_HV1LA - Experimental evidence at protein level: Swiss-Prot protein existence level 1. Extracellular Nef protein targets CD4(+) T-lymphocytes for apoptosis by interacting with CXCR4 surface receptors. From Human immunodeficiency virus type 1 group M subtype B (isolate Lai) (HIV-1).
   4926..4952    +  CDS            Rev (fragment): human immunodeficiency virus 1 (HIV-1) Rev protein; rev; enhances nuclear export of unspliced and incompletely spliced viral mRNAs
   4956..5196    +  promoter       U6 promoter: RNA polymerase III promoter for human U6 snRNA
   5382..6041    -  CDS            deoC1: DEOC1_STAAN - Also known as dra. Experimental evidence at protein level: Swiss-Prot protein existence level 1. Catalyzes a reversible aldol reaction between acetaldehyde and D-glyceraldehyde 3-phosphate to generate 2-deoxy-D-ribose 5- phosphate. From Staphylococcus aureus (strain N315).
   7104..7171    +  misc_RNA       tracrRNA (fragment): trans-activating CRISPR RNA for the Streptococcus pyogenes CRISPR/Cas9 system
   7224..7404    +  LTR            5' LTR (truncated): truncated 5' long terminal repeat (LTR) from HIV-1
   7482..7603    +  polyA_signal   SV40 poly(A) signal: SV40 polyadenylation signal
   7643..7778    +  rep_origin     SV40 ori: SV40 origin of replication
   7799..7817    -  promoter       T7 promoter: promoter for bacteriophage T7 RNA polymerase
   7825..7980    +  CDS            lacZα (fragment): LacZα fragment of β-galactosidase; lacZ fragment
   7985..8413    +  rep_origin     f1 ori (sequence partly withheld): f1 bacteriophage origin of replication; arrow indicates direction of (+) strand synthesis
   8466..8570    +  promoter       AmpR promoter: bla
   8571..9431    +  CDS            AmpR: β-lactamase; bla; confers resistance to ampicillin, carbenicillin, and related antibiotics
   9602..10190   +  rep_origin     ori: high-copy-number ColE1/pMB1/pBR322/pUC origin of replication
>Addgene plasmid #212627 | CROPseq-Puro-2xMS2 | addgene full sequence | sequence record 420278 | Addgene NGS Result
AGCGCCCAATACGCAAACCGCCTCTCCCCGCGCGTTGGCCGATTCATTAATGCAGCTGACACGACAGGTT
TCCCGACTGGAAAGCGGGCAGTGAGCGCAACGCAATTAATGTGAGTTAGCTCACTCATTAGGCACCCCAG
GCTTTACACTTTATGCTTCCGGCTCGTATGTTGTGTGGAATTGTGAGCGGATAACAATTTCACACAGGAA
ACAGCTATGACCATGATTACGCCAAGCGCGCAATTAACCCTCACTAAAGGGAACAAAAGCTGGAGCTGCA
AGCTTAATGTAGTCTTATGCAATACTCTTGTAGTCTTGCAACATGGTAACGATGAGTTAGCAACATGCCT
TACAAGGAGAGAAAAAGCACCGTGCATGCCGATTGGTGGAAGTAAGGTGGTACGATCGTGCCTTATTAGG
AAGGCAACAGACGGGTCTGACATGGATTGGACGAACCACTGAATTGCCGCATTGCAGAGATATTGTATTT
AAGTGCCTAGCTCGATACATAAACGGGTCTCTCTGGTTAGACCAGATCTGAGCCTGGGAGCTCTCTGGCT
AACTAGGGAACCCACTGCTTAAGCCTCAATAAAGCTTGCCTTGAGTGCTTCAAGTAGTGTGTGCCCGTCT
GTTGTGTGACTCTGGTAACTAGAGATCCCTCAGACCCTTTTAGTCAGTGTGGAAAATCTCTAGCAGTGGC
GCCCGAACAGGGACTTGAAAGCGAAAGGGAAACCAGAGGAGCTCTCTCGACGCAGGACTCGGCTTGCTGA
AGCGCGCACGGCAAGAGGCGAGGGGCGGCGACTGGTGAGTACGCCAAAAATTTTGACTAGCGGAGGCTAG
AAGGAGAGAGATGGGTGCGAGAGCGTCAGTATTAAGCGGGGGAGAATTAGATCGCGATGGGAAAAAATTC
GGTTAAGGCCAGGGGGAAAGAAAAAATATAAATTAAAACATATAGTATGGGCAAGCAGGGAGCTAGAACG
ATTCGCAGTTAATCCTGGCCTGTTAGAAACATCAGAAGGCTGTAGACAAATACTGGGACAGCTACAACCA
TCCCTTCAGACAGGATCAGAAGAACTTAGATCATTATATAATACAGTAGCAACCCTCTATTGTGTGCATC
AAAGGATAGAGATAAAAGACACCAAGGAAGCTTTAGACAAGATAGAGGAAGAGCAAAACAAAAGTAAGAC
CACCGCACAGCAAGCGGCCGCTGATCTTCAGACCTGGAGGAGGAGATATGAGGGACAATTGGAGAAGTGA
ATTATATAAATATAAAGTAGTAAAAATTGAACCATTAGGAGTAGCACCCACCAAGGCAAAGAGAAGAGTG
GTGCAGAGAGAAAAAAGAGCAGTGGGAATAGGAGCTTTGTTCCTTGGGTTCTTGGGAGCAGCAGGAAGCA
CTATGGGCGCAGCGTCAATGACGCTGACGGTACAGGCCAGACAATTATTGTCTGGTATAGTGCAGCAGCA
GAACAATTTGCTGAGGGCTATTGAGGCGCAACAGCATCTGTTGCAACTCACAGTCTGGGGCATCAAGCAG
CTCCAGGCAAGAATCCTGGCTGTGGAAAGATACCTAAAGGATCAACAGCTCCTGGGGATTTGGGGTTGCT
CTGGAAAACTCATTTGCACCACTGCTGTGCCTTGGAATGCTAGTTGGAGTAATAAATCTCTGGAACAGAT
TTGGAATCACACGACCTGGATGGAGTGGGACAGAGAAATTAACAATTACACAAGCTTAATACACTCCTTA
ATTGAAGAATCGCAAAACCAGCAAGAAAAGAATGAACAAGAATTATTGGAATTAGATAAATGGGCAAGTT
TGTGGAATTGGTTTAACATAACAAATTGGCTGTGGTATATAAAATTATTCATAATGATAGTAGGAGGCTT
GGTAGGTTTAAGAATAGTTTTTGCTGTACTTTCTATAGTGAATAGAGTTAGGCAGGGATATTCACCATTA
TCGTTTCAGAATCTTGAGACAAATGGCAGTATTCATCCACAATTTTAAAAGAAAAGGGGGGATTGGGGGG
TACAGTGCAGGGGAAAGAATAGTAGACATAATAGCAACAGACATACAAACTAAAGAATTACAAAAACAAA
TTACAAAAATTCAAAATTTTCGGGTTTATTACAGGGACAGCAGAGATCCACTTTGGCGCCGGCTCGAGGG
GGCCCGGGTGCAAAGATGGATAAAGTTTTAAACAGAGAGGAATCTTTGCAGCTAATGGACCTTCTAGGTC
TTGAAAGGAGTGGGAATTGGCTCCGGTGCCCGTCAGTGGGCAGAGCGCACATCGCCCACAGTCCCCGAGA
AGTTGGGGGGAGGGGTCGGCAATTGATCCGGTGCCTAGAGAAGGTGGCGCGGGGTAAACTGGGAAAGTGA
TGTCGTGTACTGGCTCCGCCTTTTTCCCGAGGGTGGGGGAGAACCGTATATAAGTGCAGTAGTCGCCGTG
AACGTTCTTTTTCGCAACGGGTTTGCCGCCAGAACACAGGTAAGTGCCGTGTGTGGTTCCCGCGGGCCTG
GCCTCTTTACGGGTTATGGCCCTTGCGTGCCTTGAATTACTTCCACCTGGCTGCAGTACGTGATTCTTGA
TCCCGAGCTTCGGGTTGGAAGTGGGTGGGAGAGTTCGAGGCCTTGCGCTTAAGGAGCCCCTTCGCCTCGT
GCTTGAGTTGAGGCCTGGCCTGGGCGCTGGGGCCGCCGCGTGCGAATCTGGTGGCACCTTCGCGCCTGTC
TCGCTGCTTTCGATAAGTCTCTAGCCATTTAAAATTTTTGATGACCTGCTGCGACGCTTTTTTTCTGGCA
AGATAGTCTTGTAAATGCGGGCCAAGATCTGCACACTGGTATTTCGGTTTTTGGGGCCGCGGGCGGCGAC
GGGGCCCGTGCGTCCCAGCGCACATGTTCGGCGAGGCGGGGCCTGCGAGCGCGGCCACCGAGAATCGGAC
GGGGGTAGTCTCAAGCTGGCCGGCCTGCTCTGGTGCCTGGCCTCGCGCCGCCGTGTATCGCCCCGCCCTG
GGCGGCAAGGCTGGCCCGGTCGGCACCAGTTGCGTGAGCGGAAAGATGGCCGCTTCCCGGCCCTGCTGCA
GGGAGCTCAAAATGGAGGACGCGGCGCTCGGGAGAGCGGGCGGGTGAGTCACCCACACAAAGGAAAAGGG
CCTTTCCGTCCTCAGCCGTCGCTTCATGTGACTCCACGGAGTACCGGGCGCCGTCCAGGCACCTCGATTA
GTTCTCGAGCTTTTGGAGTACGTCGTCTTTAGGTTGGGGGGAGGGGTTTTATGCGATGGAGTTTCCCCAC
ACTGAGTGGGTGGAGACTGAAGTTAGGCCAGCTTGGCACTTGATGTAATTCTCCTTGGAATTTGCCCTTT
TTGAGTTTGGATCTTGGTTCATTCTCAAGCCTCAGACAGTGGTTCAAAGTTTTTTTCTTCCATTTCAGGT
GTCGTGACGTACGGCCACCATGACCGAGTACAAGCCCACGGTGCGCCTCGCCACCCGCGACGACGTCCCC
AGGGCCGTACGCACCCTCGCCGCCGCGTTCGCCGACTACCCCGCCACGCGCCACACCGTCGATCCGGACC
GCCACATCGAGCGGGTCACCGAGCTGCAAGAACTCTTCCTCACGCGCGTCGGGCTCGACATCGGCAAGGT
GTGGGTCGCGGACGACGGCGCCGCCGTGGCGGTCTGGACCACGCCGGAGAGCGTCGAAGCGGGGGCGGTG
TTCGCCGAGATCGGCCCGCGCATGGCCGAGTTGAGCGGTTCCCGGCTGGCCGCGCAGCAACAGATGGAAG
GCCTCCTGGCGCCGCACCGGCCCAAGGAGCCCGCGTGGTTCCTGGCCACCGTCGGAGTCTCGCCCGACCA
CCAGGGCAAGGGTCTGGGCAGCGCCGTCGTGCTCCCCGGAGTGGAGGCGGCCGAGCGCGCCGGGGTGCCC
GCCTTCCTGGAGACCTCCGCGCCCCGCAACCTCCCCTTCTACGAGCGGCTCGGCTTCACCGTCACCGCCG
ACGTCGAGGTGCCCGAAGGACCGCGCACCTGGTGCATGACCCGCAAGCCCGGTGCCTGATGGACGAGCTG
TACAAGTAAAGCGGCCGGATCCTAAGGTACCTAATTGCCTAGAAAACATGAGGATCACCCATGTCTGCAG
GTCGACTCTAGAAAACATGAGGATCACCCATGTCTGCAGTATTCCCGGGTTCATTAGATCTGCGCGCGAT
CGATAGATCCTAATCAACCCCTGGATTACAAAATTTGTGAAAGATTGACTGGTATTCTTAACTATGTTGC
TCCTTTTACGCTATGTGGATACGCTGCTTTAATGCCTTTGTATCATGCTATTGCTTCCCGTATGGCTTTC
ATTTTCTCCTCCTTGTATAAATCCTGGTTGCTGTCTCTTTATGAGGAGTTGTGGCCCGTTGTCAGGCAAC
GTGGCGTGGTGTGCACTGTGTTTGCTGACGCAACCCCCACTGGTTGGGGCATTGCCACCACCTGTCAGCT
CCTTTCCGGGACTTTCGCTTTCCCCCTCCCTATTGCCACGGCGGAACTCATCGCCGCCTGCCTTGCCCGC
TGCTGGACAGGGGCTCGGCTGTTGGGCACTGACAATTCCGTGGTGTTGTCGGGGAAATCATCGTCCTTTC
CTTGGCTGCTCGCCTGTGTTGCCACCTGGATTCTGCGCGGGACGTCCTTCTGCTACGTCCCTTCGGCCCT
CAATCCAGCGGACCTTCCTTCCCGCGGCCTGCTGCCGGCTCTGCGGCCTCTTCCGCGTCTTCGCCTTCGC
CCTCAGACGAGTCGGATCTCCCTTTGGGCCGCCTCCCCGCGTCGACTTTAAGACCAATGACTTACAAGGC
AGCTGTAGATCTTAGCCACTTTTTAAAAGAAAAGGGGGGACTGGAAGGGCTAATTCACTCCCAACGAAGA
CAAGATTTCACCATTATCGTTTCAGACCCACCTCCCAACCCCGAGGGGACCCAGAGAGGGCCTATTTCCC
ATGATTCCTTCATATTTGCATATACGATACAAGGCTGTTAGAGAGATAATTAGAATTAATTTGACTGTAA
ACACAAAGATATTAGTACAAAATACGTGACGTAGAAAGTAATAATTTCTTGGGTAGTTTGCAGTTTTAAA
ATTATGTTTTAAAATGGACTATCATATGCTTACCGTAACTTGAAAGTATTTCGATTTCTTGGCTTTATAT
ATCTTGTGGAAAGGACGAAACACCGGAGACGGTTGTAAATGAGCACACAAAATACACATGCTAAAATATT
ATATTCTATGACCTTTATAAAATCAACCAAAATCTTCTTTTTAATAACTTTAGTATCAATAATTAGAATT
TTTATGTTCCTTTTTGCAAACTTTTAATAAAAATGAGCAAAATAAAAAAACGCTAGTTTTAGTAACTCGC
GTTGTTTTCTTCACCTTTAATAATAGCTACTCCACCACTTGTTCCTAAGCGGTCAGCTCCTGCTTCAATC
ATTTTTTGAGCATCTTCAAATGTTCTAACTCCACCAGCTGCTTTAACTAAAGCATTGTCTTTAACAACTG
ACTTCATTAGTTTAACATCTTCAAATGTTGCACCTGATTTTGAAAATCCTGTTGATGTTTTAACAAATTC
TAATCCAGCTTCAACAGCTATTTCACAAGCTTTCATGATTTCTTCTTTTGTTAATAAACAATTTTCCATA
ATACATTTAACAACATGTGATCCAGCTGCTTTTTTTACAGCTTTCATGTCTTCTAAAACTAATTCATAAT
TTTTGTCTTTTAATGCACCAATATTTAATACCATATCAATTTCTGTTGCACCATCTTTAATTGCTTCAGA
AACTTCGAATGCTTTTGTAGCTGTTGTGCATGCACCTAGAGGAAAACCTACAACATTTGTTATTCCTACA
TTTGTGCCTTTTAATAATTCTTTACAATAGCTTGTTCAATATGAATTAACACAAACTGTTGCAAAATCAA
ATTCAATTGCTTCATCACATAATTGTTTAATTTCAGCTTTCGTAGCATCTTGTTTTAATAATGTGTGATC
TATATATTTGTTTAGTTTCATTTTTTCTCCTATATATTCATTTTTAATTTTAATTCTTTAATAATTTCGT
CTACTTTAACTTTAGCGTTTTGAACAGATTCACCAACACCTATAAAATAAATTTTTAGTTTAGGTTCAGT
TCCACTTGGGCGAACAGCAAATCATGACTTATCTTCTAAATAAAATTTTAGTAAGTCTTGTCCTGGCATA
TTATACATTCCATCGATGTAGTCTTCAACATTAACAACTTTAAGTCCAGCAATTTGAGTTAAGGGTGTTG
CTCTCAATGATTTCATTAATGGTTCAATTTTTAATTTCTTTTCTTCTGGTTTAAAATTCAAGTTTAAAGT
GAAAGTGTAATATGCACCCATTTCTTTAAATAAATCTTCTAAATAGTCTACTAATGTTTTATTTTGTTTT
TTATAAAATCAAGCAGCCTCTGCTATTAATATAGAAGCTTGTATTCCATCTTTATCTCTAGCTGAGTCAT
CAATTACATATCCATAACTTTCTTCATAAGCAAAAACAAAATTTAATCCGTTATCTTCTTCTTTAGCAAT
TTCTCTACCCATTCATTTAAATCCAGTTAAAGTTTTTACAATATTAACTCCATATTTTTCATGAGCGATT
CTATCACCCAAATCACTTGTTACAAAACTTGAATATAGAGCCGGATTTTTTGGAATGCTATTTAAGCGTT
TTAGATTTGATAATTTTCAATCAATTAAAATTGGTCCTGTTTGATTTCCATCTAATCTTACAAAATGACC
ATCATGTTTTATTGCCATTCCAAATCTGTCAGCATCTGGGTCATTCATAATAATAATATCTGCATCATGT
TTAATACCATATTCAAGCGGTATTTTTCATGCAGGATCAAATTCTGGATTTGGATTTACAACATTTTTAA
ATGTTTCATCTTCAAATGCATGCTCTTCAACCTCAATAACGTTATATCCTGATTCACGTAATATTTTTGG
GGTAAATTTAGTTCCTGTTCCATTAACTGCGCTAAAAATAATTTTTAAATCTTTTTTAGCTTCTTGCTCT
TTTTTGTACGTCTCTGTTTCAGAGCTATGCTGGAAACAGCATAGCAAGTTGAAATAAGGCTAGTCCGTTA
TCAACTTGAAAAAGTGGCACCGAGTCGGTGCTTTTTTAAGCTTGGCGTAACTAGATCTTGAGACACTGCT
TTTTGCTTGTACTGGGTCTCTCTGGTTAGACCAGATCTGAGCCTGGGAGCTCTCTGGCTAACTAGGGAAC
CCACTGCTTAAGCCTCAATAAAGCTTGCCTTGAGTGCTTCAAGTAGTGTGTGCCCGTCTGTTGTGTGACT
CTGGTAACTAGAGATCCCTCAGACCCTTTTAGTCAGTGTGGAAAATCTCTAGCAGTACGTATAGTAGTTC
ATGTCATCTTATTATTCAGTATTTATAACTTGCAAAGAAATGAATATCAGAGAGTGAGAGGAACTTGTTT
ATTGCAGCTTATAATGGTTACAAATAAAGCAATAGCATCACAAATTTCACAAATAAAGCATTTTTTTCAC
TGCATTCTAGTTGTGGTTTGTCCAAACTCATCAATGTATCTTATCATGTCTGGCTCTAGCTATCCCGCCC
CTAACTCCGCCCATCCCGCCCCTAACTCCGCCCAGTTCCGCCCATTCTCCGCCCCATGGCTGACTAATTT
TTTTTATTTATGCAGAGGCCGAGGCCGCCTCGGCCTCTGAGCTATTCCAGAAGTAGTGAGGAGGCTTTTT
TGGAGGCCTAGGGACGTACCCAATTCGCCCTATAGTGAGTCGTATTACGCGCGCTCACTGGCCGTCGTTT
TACAACGTCGTGACTGGGAAAACCCTGGCGTTACCCAACTTAATCGCCTTGCAGCACATCCCCCTTTCGC
CAGCTGGCGTAATAGCGAAGAGGCCCGCACCGATCGCCCTTCCCAACAGTTGCGCAGCCTGAATGGCGAA
TGGG
[124 nt withheld, positions 7985-8108]
C
[91 nt withheld, positions 8110-8200]
A
[49 nt withheld, positions 8202-8250]
CCTTTGACGTTGGAGTCCACGTTCTTT
[37 nt withheld, positions 8278-8314]
ACCCTATCTCGGTCTATTCTTTTGATTTATAAGGGATTTTGCCGATTTCGGCCTATTGGTTAAAAAATGA
GCTGATTTAACAAAAATTTAACGCGAATTTTAACAAAATATTAACGCTTACAATTTAGGTGGCACTTTTC
GGGGAAATGTGCGCGGAACCCCTATTTGTTTATTTTTCTAAATACATTCAAATATGTATCCGCTCATGAG
ACAATAACCCTGATAAATGCTTCAATAATATTGAAAAAGGAAGAGTATGAGTATTCAACATTTCCGTGTC
GCCCTTATTCCCTTTTTTGCGGCATTTTGCCTTCCTGTTTTTGCTCACCCAGAAACGCTGGTGAAAGTAA
AAGATGCTGAAGATCAGTTGGGTGCACGAGTGGGTTACATCGAACTGGATCTCAACAGCGGTAAGATCCT
TGAGAGTTTTCGCCCCGAAGAACGTTTTCCAATGATGAGCACTTTTAAAGTTCTGCTATGTGGCGCGGTA
TTATCCCGTATTGACGCCGGGCAAGAGCAACTCGGTCGCCGCATACACTATTCTCAGAATGACTTGGTTG
AGTACTCACCAGTCACAGAAAAGCATCTTACGGATGGCATGACAGTAAGAGAATTATGCAGTGCTGCCAT
AACCATGAGTGATAACACTGCGGCCAACTTACTTCTGACAACGATCGGAGGACCGAAGGAGCTAACCGCT
TTTTTGCACAACATGGGGGATCATGTAACTCGCCTTGATCGTTGGGAACCGGAGCTGAATGAAGCCATAC
CAAACGACGAGCGTGACACCACGATGCCTGTAGCAATGGCAACAACGTTGCGCAAACTATTAACTGGCGA
ACTACTTACTCTAGCTTCCCGGCAACAATTAATAGACTGGATGGAGGCGGATAAAGTTGCAGGACCACTT
CTGCGCTCGGCCCTTCCGGCTGGCTGGTTTATTGCTGATAAATCTGGAGCCGGTGAGCGTGGGTCTCGCG
GTATCATTGCAGCACTGGGGCCAGATGGTAAGCCCTCCCGTATCGTAGTTATCTACACGACGGGGAGTCA
GGCAACTATGGATGAACGAAATAGACAGATCGCTGAGATAGGTGCCTCACTGATTAAGCATTGGTAACTG
TCAGACCAAGTTTACTCATATATACTTTAGATTGATTTAAAACTTCATTTTTAATTTAAAAGGATCTAGG
TGAAGATCCTTTTTGATAATCTCATGACCAAAATCCCTTAACGTGAGTTTTCGTTCCACTGAGCGCCAGA
CCCCGTAGAAAAGATCAAAGGATCTTCTTGAGATCCTTTTTTTCTGCGCGTAATCTGCTGCTTGCAAACA
AAAAAACCACCGCTACCAGCGGTGGTTTGTTTGCCGGATCAAGAGCTACCAACTCTTTTTCCGAAGGTAA
CTGGCTTCAGCAGAGCGCAGATACCAAATACTGTTCTTCTAGTGTAGCCGTAGTTAGGCCACCACTTCAA
GAACTCTGTAGCACCGCCTACATACCTCGCTCTGCTAATCCTGTTACCAGTGGCTGCTGCCAGTGGCGAT
AAGTCGTGTCTTACCGGGTTGGACTCAAGACGATAGTTACCGGATAAGGCGCAGCGGTCGGGCTGAACGG
GGGGTTCGTGCACACAGCCCAGCTTGGAGCGAACGACCTACACCGAACTGAGATACCTACAGCGTGAGCT
ATGAGAAAGCGCCACGCTTCCCGAAGGGAGAAAGGCGGACAGGTATCCGGTAAGCGGCAGGGTCGGAACA
GGAGAGCGCACGAGGGAGCTTCCAGGGGGAAACGCCTGGTATCTTTATAGTCCTGTCGGGTTTCGCCACC
TCTGACTTGAGCGTCGATTTTTGTGATGCTCGTCAGGGGGGCGGAGCCTATGGAAAAACGCCAGCAACGC
GGCCTTTTTACGGTTCCTGGCCTTTTGCTGGCCTTTTGCTCACATGTTCTTTCCTGCGTTATCCCCTGAT
TCTGTGGATAACCGTATTACCGCCTTTGAGTGAGCTGATACCGCTCGCCGCAGCCGAACGACCGAGCGCA
GCGAGTCAGTGAGCGAGGAAGCGGAAG
